Addgene plasmid #125514: lentiSAMv2 ZFAND3-guide2
Purpose: CRISPR-mediated activation of ZFAND3. Catalytically inactive Cas9 from S. pyogenes and VP64 with 2A-BlastR.
Depositing lab: Jorge Ferrer. Depositing organization: Imperial College London. Publication: Human pancreatic islet three-dimensional chromatin architecture provides insights into the genetics of type 2 diabetes. Miguel-Escalada I, Bonas-Guarch S, Cebola I, Ponsa-Cobas J, Mendieta-Esteban J, Atla G, Javierre BM, Rolando DMY, Farabella I, Morgan CC, Garcia-Hurtado J, Beucher A, Moran I, Pasquali L, Ramos-Rodriguez M, Appel EVR, Linneberg A, Gjesing AP, Witte DR, Pedersen O, Grarup N, Ravassard P, Torrents D, Mercader JM, Piemonti L, Berney T, de Koning EJP, Kerr-Conte J, Pattou F, Fedko IO, Groop L, Prokopenko I, Hansen T, Marti-Renom MA, Fraser P, Ferrer J. Nat Genet. 2019 Jun 28. pii: 10.1038/s41588-019-0457-0. doi: 10.1038/s41588-019-0457-0. PubMed 31253982.
Backbone
  Vector backbone: lentiSAMv2
  Backbone manufacturer: Feng Zhang (Addgene #75112)
  Vector type: Mammalian Expression, Lentiviral, CRISPR
  Selectable markers: Blasticidin
Growth in bacteria
  Bacterial resistance: Ampicillin, 100 μg/mL
  Growth temperature: 37°C
  Growth strain: Stbl3
  Copy number: High Copy
Gene/Insert
  Gene/Insert name: dCas9-VP64-2A-BlastR
  gRNA/shRNA sequence: GGGACACAGACGCCCTCGG
  Species: H. sapiens (human)
  Promoter: EF1a core and U6
  Cloning method: Restriction Enzyme; 5′ cloning site Unknown (destroyed during cloning); 3′ cloning site Unknown (destroyed during cloning)
  Sequencing primers: 5′ GATCCGCCACCATGGATGC
Terms and licenses: Academic/Nonprofit Terms; Industry Terms: Not Available to Industry
How to cite: lentiSAMv2 ZFAND3-guide2 was a gift from Jorge Ferrer (Addgene plasmid # 125514 ; http://n2t.net/addgene:125514 ; RRID:Addgene_125514)
