[The description below was written by a language model from this plasmid's Addgene catalogue record and pLannotate feature annotations shown in this document.]
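Description:
lentiSAMv2 ZFAND3-guide2 is a lentiviral CRISPR activation plasmid of about 13.5 kb, built on the lentiSAMv2 backbone and carrying a guide RNA directed at human ZFAND3. It is propagated in E. coli through a high-copy ColE1/pUC-type origin with ampicillin resistance, and an f1 origin is also present. The viral framework is HIV-1 based: a CMV enhancer/promoter drives a truncated 5' LTR, followed by the Ψ packaging signal, a gag fragment, the RRE for Rev-dependent export and the cPPT/CTS. Downstream of the cargo lie a WPRE, which enhances transcript expression, a second truncated LTR and a bGH polyadenylation signal. The backbone outside the LTRs also contains an SV40/EM7-driven bleomycin/Zeocin resistance cassette, which would not be packaged into virus.

The payload consists of two expression units. A human U6 Pol III promoter drives the ZFAND3-targeting spacer fused to an S. pyogenes guide scaffold modified with two MS2 stem loops, which bind MS2 coat protein. In the synergistic activation mediator design, these loops recruit separately supplied MS2-fused activator proteins, which are not encoded on this plasmid. An EF-1α core promoter then drives a nucleoplasmin NLS-tagged, catalytically dead Cas9 (D10A/N863A). According to the record this is fused to the VP64 activation domain and linked through a 2A peptide to blasticidin S deaminase. The VP64 and 2A segments are not individually annotated, but an unannotated gap between dCas9 and BSD is consistent with them. Transduced mammalian cells can therefore be selected with blasticidin. The stated use is CRISPR-mediated transcriptional activation of endogenous ZFAND3, and the plasmid was deposited in connection with a study of human pancreatic islet chromatin architecture and type 2 diabetes genetics.
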