Features (pLannotate 1.2.2; 38 found; start..end, strand, type, name):
     18..36      +  misc_RNA       MS2 stem loop: stem loop that binds the bacteriophage MS2 coat protein
     47..83      +  misc_RNA       gRNA scaffold (fragment): guide RNA scaffold for the Streptococcus pyogenes CRISPR/Cas9 system
     88..106     +  misc_RNA       MS2 stem loop: stem loop that binds the bacteriophage MS2 coat protein
    117..136     +  misc_RNA       gRNA scaffold (fragment): guide RNA scaffold for the Streptococcus pyogenes CRISPR/Cas9 system
    149..167     +  CDS            small t antigen (fragment): SV40 (simian virus 40) small t antigen
    193..404     +  promoter       EF-1α core promoter: core promoter for human elongation factor EF-1α
    421..468     +  CDS            nucleoplasmin NLS: bipartite nuclear localization signal from nucleoplasmin
    468..4569    +  CDS            dCas9 (fragment): catalytically dead mutant of the Cas9 endonuclease from the Streptococcus pyogenes Type II CRISPR/Cas system RNA-guided DNA-binding protein that lacks endonuclease activity due to the D10A mutation in the RuvC catalytic domain and the N863A mutation in the HNH catalytic domain
   4894..5292    +  CDS            BSD: blasticidin S deaminase; Aspergillus terreus BSD; confers resistance to blasticidin
   5293..5314    +  misc_feature   MCS (fragment): pBluescript multiple cloning site
   5317..5905    +  misc_feature   WPRE: woodchuck hepatitis virus posttranscriptional regulatory element
   5842..6423    +  CDS            nef (fragment): NEF_HV1H2 - Experimental evidence at protein level: Swiss-Prot protein existence level 1. Extracellular Nef protein targets CD4(+) T-lymphocytes for apoptosis by interacting with CXCR4 surface receptors. From Human immunodeficiency virus type 1 group M subtype B (isolate HXB2) (HIV-1).
   6430..6610    +  LTR            5' LTR (truncated): truncated 5' long terminal repeat (LTR) from HIV-1
   6642..6866    +  polyA_signal   bGH poly(A) signal: bovine growth hormone polyadenylation signal
   6870..6891    +  promoter       SV40 promoter (fragment): SV40 enhancer and early promoter
   6912..7340    +  rep_origin     f1 ori (sequence partly withheld): f1 bacteriophage origin of replication; arrow indicates direction of (+) strand synthesis
   7354..7683    +  promoter       SV40 promoter: SV40 enhancer and early promoter
   7731..7778    +  promoter       EM7 promoter: synthetic bacterial promoter&nbsp
   7797..8171    +  CDS            BleoR: antibiotic-binding protein; Sh ble from Streptoalloteichus hindustanus; confers resistance to bleomycin, phleomycin, and Zeocin™
   8181..8306    +  CDS            ble (fragment): BLE_KLEPN - Experimental evidence at protein level: Swiss-Prot protein existence level 1. Binding protein with a strong affinity to the bleomycin family of antibiotics. Binds to CL990; an antimitotic-antibiotic compound. From Klebsiella pneumoniae.
   8301..8422    +  polyA_signal   SV40 poly(A) signal: SV40 polyadenylation signal
   8493..8515    -  protein_bind   lac operator (fragment): The lac repressor binds to the lac operator to inhibit transcription in E. coli. This inhibition can be relieved by adding lactose or isopropyl-β-D-thiogalactopyranoside (IPTG). lac repressor encoded by lacI
   8519..8549    -  promoter       lac promoter: promoter for the E. coli lac operon
   8564..8585    -  protein_bind   CAP binding site: CAP binding activates transcription in the presence of cAMP. E. coli catabolite activator protein
   8598..8690    -  CDS            lacI (fragment): lac repressor; lacI; The lac repressor binds to the lac operator to inhibit transcription in E. coli. This inhibition can be relieved by adding lactose or isopropyl-β-D-thiogalactopyranoside (IPTG).
   8873..9461    -  rep_origin     ori: high-copy-number ColE1/pMB1/pBR322/pUC origin of replication
   9632..10492   -  CDS            AmpR: β-lactamase; bla; confers resistance to ampicillin, carbenicillin, and related antibiotics
  10493..10597   -  promoter       AmpR promoter: bla
  10656..10708   -  misc_feature   bom (fragment): basis of mobility region from pBR322
  10863..11242   +  enhancer       CMV enhancer: human cytomegalovirus immediate early enhancer
  11243..11442   +  promoter       CMV promoter: human cytomegalovirus (CMV) immediate early promoter
  11460..11640   +  LTR            5' LTR (truncated): truncated 5' long terminal repeat (LTR) from HIV-1
  11687..11812   +  misc_feature   HIV-1 Ψ: packaging signal of human immunodeficiency virus type 1
  11796..12159   +  CDS            HIV-1 gag (fragment): gag protein from human immunodeficiency virus 1; gag
  12305..12538   +  misc_feature   RRE: The Rev response element (RRE) of HIV-1 allows for Rev-dependent mRNA export from the nucleus to the cytoplasm.
  12915..13015   +  CDS            Rev (fragment): human immunodeficiency virus 1 (HIV-1) Rev protein; rev; enhances nuclear export of unspliced and incompletely spliced viral mRNAs
  13065..13182   +  misc_feature   cPPT/CTS: central polypurine tract and central termination sequence of HIV-1
  13232..13472   +  promoter       U6 promoter: RNA polymerase III promoter for human U6 snRNA
>Addgene plasmid #125514 | lentiSAMv2 ZFAND3-guide2 | addgene full sequence | sequence record 251559 | Addgene NGS Result
GTTTTAGAGCTAGGCCAACATGAGGATCACCCATGTCTGCAGGGCCTAGCAAGTTAAAATAAGGCTAGTC
CGTTATCAACTTGGCCAACATGAGGATCACCCATGTCTGCAGGGCCAAGTGGCACCGAGTCGGTGCTTTT
TTTGGATCCTAGGTCTTGAAAGGAGTGGGAATTGGCTCCGGTGCCCGTCAGTGGGCAGAGCGCACATCGC
CCACAGTCCCCGAGAAGTTGGGGGGAGGGGTCGGCAATTGATCCGGTGCCTAGAGAAGGTGGCGCGGGGT
AAACTGGGAAAGTGATGTCGTGTACTGGCTCCGCCTTTTTCCCGAGGGTGGGGGAGAACCGTATATAAGT
GCAGTAGTCGCCGTGAACGTTCTTTTTCGCAACGGGTTTGCCGCCAGAACACAGGCGTACGGCCACCATG
AAAAGGCCGGCGGCCACGAAAAAGGCCGGCCAGGCAAAAAAGAAAAAGGACAAGAAGTACAGCATCGGCC
TGGCCATCGGCACCAACTCTGTGGGCTGGGCCGTGATCACCGACGAGTACAAGGTGCCCAGCAAGAAATT
CAAGGTGCTGGGCAACACCGACCGGCACAGCATCAAGAAGAACCTGATCGGAGCCCTGCTGTTCGACAGC
GGCGAAACAGCCGAGGCCACCCGGCTGAAGAGAACCGCCAGAAGAAGATACACCAGACGGAAGAACCGGA
TCTGCTATCTGCAAGAGATCTTCAGCAACGAGATGGCCAAGGTGGACGACAGCTTCTTCCACAGACTGGA
AGAGTCCTTCCTGGTGGAAGAGGATAAGAAGCACGAGCGGCACCCCATCTTCGGCAACATCGTGGACGAG
GTGGCCTACCACGAGAAGTACCCCACCATCTACCACCTGAGAAAGAAACTGGTGGACAGCACCGACAAGG
CCGACCTGCGGCTGATCTATCTGGCCCTGGCCCACATGATCAAGTTCCGGGGCCACTTCCTGATCGAGGG
CGACCTGAACCCCGACAACAGCGACGTGGACAAGCTGTTCATCCAGCTGGTGCAGACCTACAACCAGCTG
TTCGAGGAAAACCCCATCAACGCCAGCGGCGTGGACGCCAAGGCCATCCTGTCTGCCAGACTGAGCAAGA
GCAGACGGCTGGAAAATCTGATCGCCCAGCTGCCCGGCGAGAAGAAGAATGGCCTGTTCGGCAACCTGAT
TGCCCTGAGCCTGGGCCTGACCCCCAACTTCAAGAGCAACTTCGACCTGGCCGAGGATGCCAAACTGCAG
CTGAGCAAGGACACCTACGACGACGACCTGGACAACCTGCTGGCCCAGATCGGCGACCAGTACGCCGACC
TGTTTCTGGCCGCCAAGAACCTGTCCGACGCCATCCTGCTGAGCGACATCCTGAGAGTGAACACCGAGAT
CACCAAGGCCCCCCTGAGCGCCTCTATGATCAAGAGATACGACGAGCACCACCAGGACCTGACCCTGCTG
AAAGCTCTCGTGCGGCAGCAGCTGCCTGAGAAGTACAAAGAGATTTTCTTCGACCAGAGCAAGAACGGCT
ACGCCGGCTACATTGACGGCGGAGCCAGCCAGGAAGAGTTCTACAAGTTCATCAAGCCCATCCTGGAAAA
GATGGACGGCACCGAGGAACTGCTCGTGAAGCTGAACAGAGAGGACCTGCTGCGGAAGCAGCGGACCTTC
GACAACGGCAGCATCCCCCACCAGATCCACCTGGGAGAGCTGCACGCCATTCTGCGGCGGCAGGAAGATT
TTTACCCATTCCTGAAGGACAACCGGGAAAAGATCGAGAAGATCCTGACCTTCCGCATCCCCTACTACGT
GGGCCCTCTGGCCAGGGGAAACAGCAGATTCGCCTGGATGACCAGAAAGAGCGAGGAAACCATCACCCCC
TGGAACTTCGAGGAAGTGGTGGACAAGGGCGCTTCCGCCCAGAGCTTCATCGAGCGGATGACCAACTTCG
ATAAGAACCTGCCCAACGAGAAGGTGCTGCCCAAGCACAGCCTGCTGTACGAGTACTTCACCGTGTATAA
CGAGCTGACCAAAGTGAAATACGTGACCGAGGGAATGAGAAAGCCCGCCTTCCTGAGCGGCGAGCAGAAA
AAGGCCATCGTGGACCTGCTGTTCAAGACCAACCGGAAAGTGACCGTGAAGCAGCTGAAAGAGGACTACT
TCAAGAAAATCGAGTGCTTCGACTCCGTGGAAATCTCCGGCGTGGAAGATCGGTTCAACGCCTCCCTGGG
CACATACCACGATCTGCTGAAAATTATCAAGGACAAGGACTTCCTGGACAATGAGGAAAACGAGGACATT
CTGGAAGATATCGTGCTGACCCTGACACTGTTTGAGGACAGAGAGATGATCGAGGAACGGCTGAAAACCT
ATGCCCACCTGTTCGACGACAAAGTGATGAAGCAGCTGAAGCGGCGGAGATACACCGGCTGGGGCAGGCT
GAGCCGGAAGCTGATCAACGGCATCCGGGACAAGCAGTCCGGCAAGACAATCCTGGATTTCCTGAAGTCC
GACGGCTTCGCCAACAGAAACTTCATGCAGCTGATCCACGACGACAGCCTGACCTTTAAAGAGGACATCC
AGAAAGCCCAGGTGTCCGGCCAGGGCGATAGCCTGCACGAGCACATTGCCAATCTGGCCGGCAGCCCCGC
CATTAAGAAGGGCATCCTGCAGACAGTGAAGGTGGTGGACGAGCTCGTGAAAGTGATGGGCCGGCACAAG
CCCGAGAACATCGTGATCGAAATGGCCAGAGAGAACCAGACCACCCAGAAGGGACAGAAGAACAGCCGCG
AGAGAATGAAGCGGATCGAAGAGGGCATCAAAGAGCTGGGCAGCCAGATCCTGAAAGAACACCCCGTGGA
AAACACCCAGCTGCAGAACGAGAAGCTGTACCTGTACTACCTGCAGAATGGGCGGGATATGTACGTGGAC
CAGGAACTGGACATCAACCGGCTGTCCGACTACGATGTGGACCACATCGTGCCTCAGAGCTTTCTGAAGG
ACGACTCCATCGACAACAAGGTGCTGACCAGAAGCGACAAGGCCCGGGGCAAGAGCGACAACGTGCCCTC
CGAAGAGGTCGTGAAGAAGATGAAGAACTACTGGCGGCAGCTGCTGAACGCCAAGCTGATTACCCAGAGA
AAGTTCGACAATCTGACCAAGGCCGAGAGAGGCGGCCTGAGCGAACTGGATAAGGCCGGCTTCATCAAGA
GACAGCTGGTGGAAACCCGGCAGATCACAAAGCACGTGGCACAGATCCTGGACTCCCGGATGAACACTAA
GTACGACGAGAATGACAAGCTGATCCGGGAAGTGAAAGTGATCACCCTGAAGTCCAAGCTGGTGTCCGAT
TTCCGGAAGGATTTCCAGTTTTACAAAGTGCGCGAGATCAACAACTACCACCACGCCCACGACGCCTACC
TGAACGCCGTCGTGGGAACCGCCCTGATCAAAAAGTACCCTAAGCTGGAAAGCGAGTTCGTGTACGGCGA
CTACAAGGTGTACGACGTGCGGAAGATGATCGCCAAGAGCGAGCAGGAAATCGGCAAGGCTACCGCCAAG
TACTTCTTCTACAGCAACATCATGAACTTTTTCAAGACCGAGATTACCCTGGCCAACGGCGAGATCCGGA
AGCGGCCTCTGATCGAGACAAACGGCGAAACCGGGGAGATCGTGTGGGATAAGGGCCGGGATTTTGCCAC
CGTGCGGAAAGTGCTGAGCATGCCCCAAGTGAATATCGTGAAAAAGACCGAGGTGCAGACAGGCGGCTTC
AGCAAAGAGTCTATCCTGCCCAAGAGGAACAGCGATAAGCTGATCGCCAGAAAGAAGGACTGGGACCCTA
AGAAGTACGGCGGCTTCGACAGCCCCACCGTGGCCTATTCTGTGCTGGTGGTGGCCAAAGTGGAAAAGGG
CAAGTCCAAGAAACTGAAGAGTGTGAAAGAGCTGCTGGGGATCACCATCATGGAAAGAAGCAGCTTCGAG
AAGAATCCCATCGACTTTCTGGAAGCCAAGGGCTACAAAGAAGTGAAAAAGGACCTGATCATCAAGCTGC
CTAAGTACTCCCTGTTCGAGCTGGAAAACGGCCGGAAGAGAATGCTGGCCTCTGCCGGCGAACTGCAGAA
GGGAAACGAACTGGCCCTGCCCTCCAAATATGTGAACTTCCTGTACCTGGCCAGCCACTATGAGAAGCTG
AAGGGCTCCCCCGAGGATAATGAGCAGAAACAGCTGTTTGTGGAACAGCACAAGCACTACCTGGACGAGA
TCATCGAGCAGATCAGCGAGTTCTCCAAGAGAGTGATCCTGGCCGACGCTAATCTGGACAAAGTGCTGTC
CGCCTACAACAAGCACCGGGATAAGCCCATCAGAGAGCAGGCCGAGAATATCATCCACCTGTTTACCCTG
ACCAATCTGGGAGCCCCTGCCGCCTTCAAGTACTTTGACACCACCATCGACCGGAAGAGGTACACCAGCA
CCAAAGAGGTGCTGGACGCCACCCTGATCCACCAGAGCATCACCGGCCTGTACGAGACACGGATCGACCT
GTCTCAGCTGGGAGGCGACAGCGCTGGAGGAGGTGGAAGCGGAGGAGGAGGAAGCGGAGGAGGAGGTAGC
GGACCTAAGAAAAAGAGGAAGGTGGCGGCCGCTGGATCCGGACGGGCTGACGCATTGGACGATTTTGATC
TGGATATGCTGGGAAGTGACGCCCTCGATGATTTTGACCTTGACATGCTTGGTTCGGATGCCCTTGATGA
CTTTGACCTCGACATGCTCGGCAGTGACGCCCTTGATGATTTCGACCTGGACATGCTGATTAACTGTACA
GGCAGTGGAGAGGGCAGAGGAAGTCTGCTAACATGCGGTGACGTCGAGGAGAATCCTGGCCCAATGGCCA
AGCCTTTGTCTCAAGAAGAATCCACCCTCATTGAAAGAGCAACGGCTACAATCAACAGCATCCCCATCTC
TGAAGACTACAGCGTCGCCAGCGCAGCTCTCTCTAGCGACGGCCGCATCTTCACTGGTGTCAATGTATAT
CATTTTACTGGGGGACCTTGTGCAGAACTCGTGGTGCTGGGCACTGCTGCTGCTGCGGCAGCTGGCAACC
TGACTTGTATCGTCGCGATCGGAAATGAGAACAGGGGCATCTTGAGCCCCTGCGGACGGTGCCGACAGGT
GCTTCTCGATCTGCATCCTGGGATCAAAGCCATAGTGAAGGACAGTGATGGACAGCCGACGGCAGTTGGG
ATTCGTGAATTGCTGCCCTCTGGTTATGTGTGGGAGGGCTAAGAATTCGATATCAAGCTTATCGGTAATC
AACCTCTGGATTACAAAATTTGTGAAAGATTGACTGGTATTCTTAACTATGTTGCTCCTTTTACGCTATG
TGGATACGCTGCTTTAATGCCTTTGTATCATGCTATTGCTTCCCGTATGGCTTTCATTTTCTCCTCCTTG
TATAAATCCTGGTTGCTGTCTCTTTATGAGGAGTTGTGGCCCGTTGTCAGGCAACGTGGCGTGGTGTGCA
CTGTGTTTGCTGACGCAACCCCCACTGGTTGGGGCATTGCCACCACCTGTCAGCTCCTTTCCGGGACTTT
CGCTTTCCCCCTCCCTATTGCCACGGCGGAACTCATCGCCGCCTGCCTTGCCCGCTGCTGGACAGGGGCT
CGGCTGTTGGGCACTGACAATTCCGTGGTGTTGTCGGGGAAATCATCGTCCTTTCCTTGGCTGCTCGCCT
GTGTTGCCACCTGGATTCTGCGCGGGACGTCCTTCTGCTACGTCCCTTCGGCCCTCAATCCAGCGGACCT
TCCTTCCCGCGGCCTGCTGCCGGCTCTGCGGCCTCTTCCGCGTCTTCGCCTTCGCCCTCAGACGAGTCGG
ATCTCCCTTTGGGCCGCCTCCCCGCATCGATACCGTCGACCTCGAGACCTAGAAAAACATGGAGCAATCA
CAAGTAGCAATACAGCAGCTACCAATGCTGATTGTGCCTGGCTAGAAGCACAAGAGGAGGAGGAGGTGGG
TTTTCCAGTCACACCTCAGGTACCTTTAAGACCAATGACTTACAAGGCAGCTGTAGATCTTAGCCACTTT
TTAAAAGAAAAGGGGGGACTGGAAGGGCTAATTCACTCCCAACGAAGACAAGATATCCTTGATCTGTGGA
TCTACCACACACAAGGCTACTTCCCTGATTGGCAGAACTACACACCAGGGCCAGGGATCAGATATCCACT
GACCTTTGGATGGTGCTACAAGCTAGTACCAGTTGAGCAAGAGAAGGTAGAAGAAGCCAATGAAGGAGAG
AACACCCGCTTGTTACACCCTGTGAGCCTGCATGGGATGGATGACCCGGAGAGAGAAGTATTAGAGTGGA
GGTTTGACAGCCGCCTAGCATTTCATCACATGGCCCGAGAGCTGCATCCGGACTGTACTGGGTCTCTCTG
GTTAGACCAGATCTGAGCCTGGGAGCTCTCTGGCTAACTAGGGAACCCACTGCTTAAGCCTCAATAAAGC
TTGCCTTGAGTGCTTCAAGTAGTGTGTGCCCGTCTGTTGTGTGACTCTGGTAACTAGAGATCCCTCAGAC
CCTTTTAGTCAGTGTGGAAAATCTCTAGCAGGGCCCGTTTAAACCCGCTGATCAGCCTCGACTGTGCCTT
CTAGTTGCCAGCCATCTGTTGTTTGCCCCTCCCCCGTGCCTTCCTTGACCCTGGAAGGTGCCACTCCCAC
TGTCCTTTCCTAATAAAATGAGGAAATTGCATCGCATTGTCTGAGTAGGTGTCATTCTATTCTGGGGGGT
GGGGTGGGGCAGGACAGCAAGGGGGAGGATTGGGAAGACAATAGCAGGCATGCTGGGGATGCGGTGGGCT
CTATGGCTTCTGAGGCGGAAAGAACCAGCTGGGGCTCTAGGGGGTATCCCC
[124 nt withheld, positions 6912-7035]
C
[91 nt withheld, positions 7037-7127]
A
[49 nt withheld, positions 7129-7177]
CCTTTGACGTTGGAGTCCACGTTCTTT
[37 nt withheld, positions 7205-7241]
ACCCTATCTCGGTCTATTCTTTTGATTTATAAGGGATTTTGCCGATTTCGGCCTATTGGTTAAAAAATGA
GCTGATTTAACAAAAATTTAACGCGAATTAATTCTGTGGAATGTGTGTCAGTTAGGGTGTGGAAAGTCCC
CAGGCTCCCCAGCAGGCAGAAGTATGCAAAGCATGCATCTCAATTAGTCAGCAACCAGGTGTGGAAAGTC
CCCAGGCTCCCCAGCAGGCAGAAGTATGCAAAGCATGCATCTCAATTAGTCAGCAACCATAGTCCCGCCC
CTAACTCCGCCCATCCCGCCCCTAACTCCGCCCAGTTCCGCCCATTCTCCGCCCCATGGCTGACTAATTT
TTTTTATTTATGCAGAGGCCGAGGCCGCCTCTGCCTCTGAGCTATTCCAGAAGTAGTGAGGAGGCTTTTT
TGGAGGCCTAGGCTTTTGCAAAAAGCTCCCGGGAGCTTGTATATCCATTTTCGGATCTGATCAGCACGTG
TTGACAATTAATCATCGGCATAGTATATCGGCATAGTATAATACGACAAGGTGAGGAACTAAACCATGGC
CAAGTTGACCAGTGCCGTTCCGGTGCTCACCGCGCGCGACGTCGCCGGAGCGGTCGAGTTCTGGACCGAC
CGGCTCGGGTTCTCCCGGGACTTCGTGGAGGACGACTTCGCCGGTGTGGTCCGGGACGACGTGACCCTGT
TCATCAGCGCGGTCCAGGACCAGGTGGTGCCGGACAACACCCTGGCCTGGGTGTGGGTGCGCGGCCTGGA
CGAGCTGTACGCCGAGTGGTCGGAGGTCGTGTCCACGAACTTCCGGGACGCCTCCGGGCCGGCCATGACC
GAGATCGGCGAGCAGCCGTGGGGGCGGGAGTTCGCCCTGCGCGACCCGGCCGGCAACTGCGTGCACTTCG
TGGCCGAGGAGCAGGACTGACACGTGCTACGAGATTTCGATTCCACCGCCGCCTTCTATGAAAGGTTGGG
CTTCGGAATCGTTTTCCGGGACGCCGGCTGGATGATCCTCCAGCGCGGGGATCTCATGCTGGAGTTCTTC
GCCCACCCCAACTTGTTTATTGCAGCTTATAATGGTTACAAATAAAGCAATAGCATCACAAATTTCACAA
ATAAAGCATTTTTTTCACTGCATTCTAGTTGTGGTTTGTCCAAACTCATCAATGTATCTTATCATGTCTG
TATACCGTCGACCTCTAGCTAGAGCTTGGCGTAATCATGGTCATAGCTGTTTCCTGTGTGAAATTGTTAT
CCGCTCACAATTCCACACAACATACGAGCCGGAAGCATAAAGTGTAAAGCCTGGGGTGCCTAATGAGTGA
GCTAACTCACATTAATTGCGTTGCGCTCACTGCCCGCTTTCCAGTCGGGAAACCTGTCGTGCCAGCTGCA
TTAATGAATCGGCCAACGCGCGGGGAGAGGCGGTTTGCGTATTGGGCGCTCTTCCGCTTCCTCGCTCACT
GACTCGCTGCGCTCGGTCGTTCGGCTGCGGCGAGCGGTATCAGCTCACTCAAAGGCGGTAATACGGTTAT
CCACAGAATCAGGGGATAACGCAGGAAAGAACATGTGAGCAAAAGGCCAGCAAAAGGCCAGGAACCGTAA
AAAGGCCGCGTTGCTGGCGTTTTTCCATAGGCTCCGCCCCCCTGACGAGCATCACAAAAATCGACGCTCA
AGTCAGAGGTGGCGAAACCCGACAGGACTATAAAGATACCAGGCGTTTCCCCCTGGAAGCTCCCTCGTGC
GCTCTCCTGTTCCGACCCTGCCGCTTACCGGATACCTGTCCGCCTTTCTCCCTTCGGGAAGCGTGGCGCT
TTCTCATAGCTCACGCTGTAGGTATCTCAGTTCGGTGTAGGTCGTTCGCTCCAAGCTGGGCTGTGTGCAC
GAACCCCCCGTTCAGCCCGACCGCTGCGCCTTATCCGGTAACTATCGTCTTGAGTCCAACCCGGTAAGAC
ACGACTTATCGCCACTGGCAGCAGCCACTGGTAACAGGATTAGCAGAGCGAGGTATGTAGGCGGTGCTAC
AGAGTTCTTGAAGTGGTGGCCTAACTACGGCTACACTAGAAGAACAGTATTTGGTATCTGCGCTCTGCTG
AAGCCAGTTACCTTCGGAAAAAGAGTTGGTAGCTCTTGATCCGGCAAACAAACCACCGCTGGTAGCGGTG
GTTTTTTTGTTTGCAAGCAGCAGATTACGCGCAGAAAAAAAGGATCTCAAGAAGATCCTTTGATCTTTTC
TACGGGGTCTGACGCTCAGTGGAACGAAAACTCACGTTAAGGGATTTTGGTCATGAGATTATCAAAAAGG
ATCTTCACCTAGATCCTTTTAAATTAAAAATGAAGTTTTAAATCAATCTAAAGTATATATGAGTAAACTT
GGTCTGACAGTTACCAATGCTTAATCAGTGAGGCACCTATCTCAGCGATCTGTCTATTTCGTTCATCCAT
AGTTGCCTGACTCCCCGTCGTGTAGATAACTACGATACGGGAGGGCTTACCATCTGGCCCCAGTGCTGCA
ATGATACCGCGAGACCCACGCTCACCGGCTCCAGATTTATCAGCAATAAACCAGCCAGCCGGAAGGGCCG
AGCGCAGAAGTGGTCCTGCAACTTTATCCGCCTCCATCCAGTCTATTAATTGTTGCCGGGAAGCTAGAGT
AAGTAGTTCGCCAGTTAATAGTTTGCGCAACGTTGTTGCCATTGCTACAGGCATCGTGGTGTCACGCTCG
TCGTTTGGTATGGCTTCATTCAGCTCCGGTTCCCAACGATCAAGGCGAGTTACATGATCCCCCATGTTGT
GCAAAAAAGCGGTTAGCTCCTTCGGTCCTCCGATCGTTGTCAGAAGTAAGTTGGCCGCAGTGTTATCACT
CATGGTTATGGCAGCACTGCATAATTCTCTTACTGTCATGCCATCCGTAAGATGCTTTTCTGTGACTGGT
GAGTACTCAACCAAGTCATTCTGAGAATAGTGTATGCGGCGACCGAGTTGCTCTTGCCCGGCGTCAATAC
GGGATAATACCGCGCCACATAGCAGAACTTTAAAAGTGCTCATCATTGGAAAACGTTCTTCGGGGCGAAA
ACTCTCAAGGATCTTACCGCTGTTGAGATCCAGTTCGATGTAACCCACTCGTGCACCCAACTGATCTTCA
GCATCTTTTACTTTCACCAGCGTTTCTGGGTGAGCAAAAACAGGAAGGCAAAATGCCGCAAAAAAGGGAA
TAAGGGCGACACGGAAATGTTGAATACTCATACTCTTCCTTTTTCAATATTATTGAAGCATTTATCAGGG
TTATTGTCTCATGAGCGGATACATATTTGAATGTATTTAGAAAAATAAACAAATAGGGGTTCCGCGCACA
TTTCCCCGAAAAGTGCCACCTGACGTCGACGGATCGGGAGATCTCCCGATCCCCTATGGTGCACTCTCAG
TACAATCTGCTCTGATGCCGCATAGTTAAGCCAGTATCTGCTCCCTGCTTGTGTGTTGGAGGTCGCTGAG
TAGTGCGCGAGCAAAATTTAAGCTACAACAAGGCAAGGCTTGACCGACAATTGCATGAAGAATCTGCTTA
GGGTTAGGCGTTTTGCGCTGCTTCGCGATGTACGGGCCAGATATACGCGTTGACATTGATTATTGACTAG
TTATTAATAGTAATCAATTACGGGGTCATTAGTTCATAGCCCATATATGGAGTTCCGCGTTACATAACTT
ACGGTAAATGGCCCGCCTGGCTGACCGCCCAACGACCCCCGCCCATTGACGTCAATAATGACGTATGTTC
CCATAGTAACGCCAATAGGGACTTTCCATTGACGTCAATGGGTGGAGTATTTACGGTAAACTGCCCACTT
GGCAGTACATCAAGTGTATCATATGCCAAGTACGCCCCCTATTGACGTCAATGACGGTAAATGGCCCGCC
TGGCATTATGCCCAGTACATGACCTTATGGGACTTTCCTACTTGGCAGTACATCTACGTATTAGTCATCG
CTATTACCATGGTGATGCGGTTTTGGCAGTACATCAATGGGCGTGGATAGCGGTTTGACTCACGGGGATT
TCCAAGTCTCCACCCCATTGACGTCAATGGGAGTTTGTTTTGGCACCAAAATCAACGGGACTTTCCAAAA
TGTCGTAACAACTCCGCCCCATTGACGCAAATGGGCGGTAGGCGTGTACGGTGGGAGGTCTATATAAGCA
GCGCGTTTTGCCTGTACTGGGTCTCTCTGGTTAGACCAGATCTGAGCCTGGGAGCTCTCTGGCTAACTAG
GGAACCCACTGCTTAAGCCTCAATAAAGCTTGCCTTGAGTGCTTCAAGTAGTGTGTGCCCGTCTGTTGTG
TGACTCTGGTAACTAGAGATCCCTCAGACCCTTTTAGTCAGTGTGGAAAATCTCTAGCAGTGGCGCCCGA
ACAGGGACTTGAAAGCGAAAGGGAAACCAGAGGAGCTCTCTCGACGCAGGACTCGGCTTGCTGAAGCGCG
CACGGCAAGAGGCGAGGGGCGGCGACTGGTGAGTACGCCAAAAATTTTGACTAGCGGAGGCTAGAAGGAG
AGAGATGGGTGCGAGAGCGTCAGTATTAAGCGGGGGAGAATTAGATCGCGATGGGAAAAAATTCGGTTAA
GGCCAGGGGGAAAGAAAAAATATAAATTAAAACATATAGTATGGGCAAGCAGGGAGCTAGAACGATTCGC
AGTTAATCCTGGCCTGTTAGAAACATCAGAAGGCTGTAGACAAATACTGGGACAGCTACAACCATCCCTT
CAGACAGGATCAGAAGAACTTAGATCATTATATAATACAGTAGCAACCCTCTATTGTGTGCATCAAAGGA
TAGAGATAAAAGACACCAAGGAAGCTTTAGACAAGATAGAGGAAGAGCAAAACAAAAGTAAGACCACCGC
ACAGCAAGCGGCCGCTGATCTTCAGACCTGGAGGAGGAGATATGAGGGACAATTGGAGAAGTGAATTATA
TAAATATAAAGTAGTAAAAATTGAACCATTAGGAGTAGCACCCACCAAGGCAAAGAGAAGAGTGGTGCAG
AGAGAAAAAAGAGCAGTGGGAATAGGAGCTTTGTTCCTTGGGTTCTTGGGAGCAGCAGGAAGCACTATGG
GCGCAGCGTCAATGACGCTGACGGTACAGGCCAGACAATTATTGTCTGGTATAGTGCAGCAGCAGAACAA
TTTGCTGAGGGCTATTGAGGCGCAACAGCATCTGTTGCAACTCACAGTCTGGGGCATCAAGCAGCTCCAG
GCAAGAATCCTGGCTGTGGAAAGATACCTAAAGGATCAACAGCTCCTGGGGATTTGGGGTTGCTCTGGAA
AACTCATTTGCACCACTGCTGTGCCTTGGAATGCTAGTTGGAGTAATAAATCTCTGGAACAGATTTGGAA
TCACACGACCTGGATGGAGTGGGACAGAGAAATTAACAATTACACAAGCTTAATACACTCCTTAATTGAA
GAATCGCAAAACCAGCAAGAAAAGAATGAACAAGAATTATTGGAATTAGATAAATGGGCAAGTTTGTGGA
ATTGGTTTAACATAACAAATTGGCTGTGGTATATAAAATTATTCATAATGATAGTAGGAGGCTTGGTAGG
TTTAAGAATAGTTTTTGCTGTACTTTCTATAGTGAATAGAGTTAGGCAGGGATATTCACCATTATCGTTT
CAGACCCACCTCCCAACCCCGAGGGGACCCGACAGGCCCGAAGGAATAGAAGAAGAAGGTGGAGAGAGAG
ACAGAGACAGATCCATTCGATTAGTGAACGGATCGGCACTGCGTGCGCCAATTCTGCAGACAAATGGCAG
TATTCATCCACAATTTTAAAAGAAAAGGGGGGATTGGGGGGTACAGTGCAGGGGAAAGAATAGTAGACAT
AATAGCAACAGACATACAAACTAAAGAATTACAAAAACAAATTACAAAAATTCAAAATTTTCGGGTTTAT
TACAGGGACAGCAGAGATCCAGTTTGGTTAATTAGCTAGCGAGGGCCTATTTCCCATGATTCCTTCATAT
TTGCATATACGATACAAGGCTGTTAGAGAGATAATTGGAATTAATTTGACTGTAAACACAAAGATATTAG
TACAAAATACGTGACGTAGAAAGTAATAATTTCTTGGGTAGTTTGCAGTTTTAAAATTATGTTTTAAAAT
GGACTATCATATGCTTACCGTAACTTGAAAGTATTTCGATTTCTTGGCTTTATATATCTTGTGGAAAGGA
CGAAACACCGGGGACACAGACGCCCTCGG
