>Addgene plasmid #125514 | lentiSAMv2 ZFAND3-guide2 | depositor partial sequence | sequence record 240206 | Guide RNA, MS2 stem loops
NNNNNNTTTTAAATTATNTTTTAAAATGGACTATCATATGCTTACCGTAACTTGAAAGTATTTCGATTTC
TTGGCTTTATATATCTTGTGGAAAGGACGAAACACCGGGGACACAGACGCCCTCGGGTTTTAGAGCTAGG
CCAACATGAGGATCACCCATGTCTGCAGGGCCTAGCAAGTTAAAATAAGGCTAGTCCGTTATCAACTTGG
CCAACATGAGGATCACCCATGTCTGCAGGGCCAAGTGGCACCGAGTCGGTGCTTTTTTTGGATCCTAGGT
CTTGAAAGGAGTGGGAATTGGCTCCGGTGCCCGTCAGTGGGCAGAGCGCACATCGCCCACAGTCCCCGAG
AAGTTGGGGGGAGGGGTCGGCAATTGATCCGGTGCCTAGAGAAGGTGGCGCGGGGTAAACTGGGAAAGTG
ATGTCGTGTACTGGCTCCGCCTTTTTCCCGAGGGTGGGGGAGAACCGTATATAAGTGCAGTAGTCGCCGT
GAACGTTCTTTTTCGCAACGGGTTTGCCGCCAGAACACAGGCGTACGGCCACCATGAAAAGGCCGGCGGC
CACGAAAAAGGCCGGCCAGGCAAAAAAGAAAAAGGACAAGAAGTACAGCATCGGCCTGGCCATCGGCACC
AACTCTGTGGGCTGGGCCGTGATCACCGACGAGTACAAGGTGCCCAGCAAGAAATTCAAGGTGCTGGGCA
ACACCGACCGGCACAGCATCAAGAAGAACCTGATCGGAGCCCTGCTGTTCGACAGCGGCGAAACAGCCGA
GGCCACCCGGCTGAAGAGAACCGCCAGAAGAAGATACACCAGACGGAAGAACCGGATCTGCTATCTGCAA
GAGATCTTCAGCAACGAGATGGCCAAGGTGGACGACAGCTTCTTCCACAGACTGGAAGAGTCCTTCCTGG
TGGAAGAGGATAAGAAGCACGAGCGGCACCCCATCTTCGGCAACATCGTGGAACGAGNNGCCCTACCACG
AGAAGTACCCCACCATCTACCACCTGAAAAAGAAAACTGGTGGACAGCAACGANANGGCGAACCTGCGGG
CTGATCTATCTGGGCCNTGGCCCNNNTGATCAAGTTTCCGGGGGCCACTTCCTTGATCGAAGGCCAACCT
GAACCCCGAACAACAGGCGACGTGGAACAANNCTGTTCNNTCCAGCTGGNNGCANACCTACCNCNANCCT
GTTTCGAGGAAGAACCCCATTGAAGGCCCNNCGCNGNGNGAANCCCAAGGCCCATCCTGTCCTGCCCAAA
NNGAAGCAAAAANNNGACNGGNNTGGAAAATCCTTATTTCCCCACNTTTCCAACCAAGAAAAAAGAATGG
ACCNANTGTCNNANNACGGAAGATTGCCGAANACCNGGAAGCCTGAAGCCACCAGANNTTAAAGAAAGAA
AGTTTGGAACGTTCGGCGGAAGGATTGCCAAGCGGNCCGNTG
